Addgene plasmid #155023: 3xFLAG-CUL4B-pCMV7.1
Purpose: N-terminal 3xFLAG-tagged CUL4B in a pCMV7.1 vector
Depositing lab: Andre Catic. Depositing organization: Baylor College of Medicine. Publication: The ubiquitin ligase Cullin-1 associates with chromatin and regulates transcription of specific c-MYC target genes. Sweeney MA, Iakova P, Maneix L, Shih FY, Cho HE, Sahin E, Catic A. Sci Rep. 2020 Aug 18;10(1):13942. doi: 10.1038/s41598-020-70610-0. PubMed 32811853.
Backbone
  Vector backbone: pCMV7.1
  Backbone size w/o insert (bp): 4717
  Total vector size (bp): 10082
  Vector type: Bacterial Expression
Growth in bacteria
  Bacterial resistance: Ampicillin, 100 μg/mL
  Growth temperature: 37°C
  Growth strain: DH5alpha
  Copy number: High Copy
Gene/Insert
  Gene/Insert name: Cullin 4B
  Species: H. sapiens (human)
  Insert size (bp): 5365
  GenBank ID: NM_003588.3
  Entrez Gene: CUL4B (a.k.a. CUL-4B, MRXHF2, MRXS15, MRXSC, SFM2)
  Promoter: pCMV7.1
  Tag / fusion protein: 3xFLAG (N terminal on backbone)
  Cloning method: Restriction Enzyme; 5′ cloning site NotI (not destroyed); 3′ cloning site KpnI (not destroyed)
  Sequencing primers: 5′ AATGTCGTAATAACCCCGCCCCGTTGACGC; 3′ CCTAGTCAGACAAAATGATGC
Terms and licenses: Academic/Nonprofit Terms; Industry Terms: Not Available to Industry
How to cite: 3xFLAG-CUL4B-pCMV7.1 was a gift from Andre Catic (Addgene plasmid # 155023 ; http://n2t.net/addgene:155023 ; RRID:Addgene_155023)
