[The description below was written by a language model from this plasmid's Addgene catalogue record and pLannotate feature annotations shown in this document.]
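Description:
3xFLAG-CUL4B-pCMV7.1 carries human Cullin 4B (CUL4B) fused at its N terminus to a backbone-encoded 3xFLAG epitope tag, in the pCMV7.1 backbone. The catalogue lists the vector type as bacterial expression, but the annotated parts are those of a mammalian expression cassette. The human cytomegalovirus immediate-early enhancer and promoter sit directly upstream of the 3xFLAG coding sequence, which includes an enterokinase cleavage site. The CUL4B open reading frame follows, cloned between NotI and KpnI sites that both remain intact, and the cassette ends with a human growth hormone polyadenylation signal. An SV40 enhancer/early promoter lies downstream of the poly(A) signal, with no mammalian selection marker annotated after it. Residual T7 promoter, lac promoter/operator, lacI and lacZα fragments are cloning-vector remnants. In E. coli the plasmid is maintained by a high-copy ColE1/pUC-type origin and selected with ampicillin through the β-lactamase gene. An f1 origin is also present, which permits single-stranded DNA production.

The records disagree on size. The catalogue gives an insert of about 5.4 kb and a total of about 10.1 kb, whereas both sequenced records are roughly 7.4 kb with a CUL4B coding region of about 2.7 kb. This suggests the catalogue figure reflects the full reference transcript rather than the cloned open reading frame. One annotation calls only a CUL4B fragment while the other calls the whole coding sequence, and the two records differ in length by a single nucleotide.

CUL4B is the scaffold subunit of cullin-RING E3 ubiquitin ligase complexes. The tagged protein is suited to detection or immunoprecipitation with anti-FLAG reagents after transfection, and the associated publication concerns cullin ubiquitin ligases in chromatin association and transcriptional regulation.
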