Features (pLannotate 1.2.2; 17 found; start..end, strand, type, name):
      1..380     +  enhancer       CMV enhancer: human cytomegalovirus immediate early enhancer
    382..581     +  promoter       CMV promoter: human cytomegalovirus (CMV) immediate early promoter
    614..679     +  CDS            3xFLAG: three tandem FLAG® epitope tags, followed by an enterokinase cleavage site
    902..3430    +  CDS            CUL4B (fragment): CUL4B_HUMAN - Also known as KIAA0695. Experimental evidence at protein level: Swiss-Prot protein existence level 1. Core component of multiple cullin-RING-based E3 ubiquitin- protein ligase complexes which mediate the ubiquitination and subsequent proteasomal degradation of target proteins. The functional specificity of the E3 ubiquitin-protein ligase complex depends on the variable substrate recognition subunit. CUL4B may act within the complex as a scaffold protein, contributing to catalysis through positioning of the substrate and the ubiquitin-conjugating enzyme. Plays a role as part of th
   3441..3459    -  misc_feature   MCS (fragment): pUC18/19 multiple cloning site
   3460..4082    +  polyA_signal   hGH poly(A) signal: human growth hormone polyadenylation signal
   4111..4440    +  promoter       SV40 promoter: SV40 enhancer and early promoter
   4479..4497    -  promoter       T7 promoter: promoter for bacteriophage T7 RNA polymerase
   4535..4551    -  protein_bind   lac operator: The lac repressor binds to the lac operator to inhibit transcription in E. coli. This inhibition can be relieved by adding lactose or isopropyl-β-D-thiogalactopyranoside (IPTG). lac repressor encoded by lacI
   4559..4589    -  promoter       lac promoter: promoter for the E. coli lac operon
   4604..4625    -  protein_bind   CAP binding site: CAP binding activates transcription in the presence of cAMP. E. coli catabolite activator protein
   4638..4730    -  CDS            lacI (fragment): lac repressor; lacI; The lac repressor binds to the lac operator to inhibit transcription in E. coli. This inhibition can be relieved by adding lactose or isopropyl-β-D-thiogalactopyranoside (IPTG).
   4913..5501    -  rep_origin     ori: high-copy-number ColE1/pMB1/pBR322/pUC origin of replication
   5672..6532    -  CDS            AmpR: β-lactamase; bla; confers resistance to ampicillin, carbenicillin, and related antibiotics
   6533..6637    -  promoter       AmpR promoter: bla
   6664..7092    +  rep_origin     f1 ori (sequence partly withheld): f1 bacteriophage origin of replication; arrow indicates direction of (+) strand synthesis
   7123..7277    -  CDS            lacZα (fragment): LacZα fragment of β-galactosidase; lacZ fragment
>Addgene plasmid #155023 | 3xFLAG-CUL4B-pCMV7.1 | addgene full sequence | sequence record 454055 | Addgene NGS Result
GACATTGATTATTGACTAGTTATTAATAGTAATCAATTACGGGGTCATTAGTTCATAGCCCATATATGGA
GTTCCGCGTTACATAACTTACGGTAAATGGCCCGCCTGGCTGACCGCCCAACGACCCCCGCCCATTGACG
TCAATAATGACGTATGTTCCCATAGTAACGCCAATAGGGACTTTCCATTGACGTCAATGGGTGGAGTATT
TACGGTAAACTGCCCACTTGGCAGTACATCAAGTGTATCATATGCCAAGTCCGCCCCCTATTGACGTCAA
TGACGGTAAATGGCCCGCCTGGCATTATGCCCAGTACATGACCTTACGGGACTTTCCTACTTGGCAGTAC
ATCTACGTATTAGTCATCGCTATTACCATGGTGATGCGGTTTTGGCAGTACACCAATGGGCGTGGATAGC
GGTTTGACTCACGGGGATTTCCAAGTCTCCACCCCATTGACGTCAATGGGAGTTTGTTTTGGCACCAAAA
TCAACGGGACTTTCCAAAATGTCGTAATAACCCCGCCCCGTTGACGCAAATGGGCGGTAGGCGTGTACGG
TGGGAGGTCTATATAAGCAGAGCTCGTTTAGTGAACCGTCAGAATTAACCATGGACTACAAAGACCATGA
CGGTGATTATAAAGATCATGACATCGATTACAAGGATGACGATGACAAGCTTGCGGCCGCGATGATGTCA
CAGTCATCTGGATCAGGAGATGGGAATGATGATGAGGCTACTACCTCTAAAGACGGTGGTTTTTCTTCCC
CCAGTCCCTCAGCTGCTGCTGCTGCTCAGGAGGTCAGATCTGCCACTGATGGTAATACCAGCACCACTCC
GCCCACCTCTGCCAAGAAGAGAAAGTTAAACAGCAGCAGCAGTAGCAGCAGTAACAGTAGTAACGAGAGA
GAAGACTTTGATTCCACCTCTTCCTCCTCTTCCACTCCTCCTTTACAACCCAGGGATTCGGCATCCCCTT
CAACCTCGTCCTTCTGCCTGGGGGTTTCAGTGGCTGCTTCCAGCCACGTACCGATACAGAAGAAGCTGCG
TTTTGAAGACACCCTGGAGTTTGTAGGGTTTGATGCGAAGATGGCTGAGGAATCCTCCTCCTCCTCCTCC
TCATCTTCACCAACTGCTGCAACATCTCAGCAGCAGCAACTTAAAAATAAGAGTATATTAATCTCTTCTG
TGGCTTCGGTGCATCATGCAAACGGCCTAGCCAAATCTTCTACCACCGTCTCTAGCTTTGCTAACAGCAA
ACCTGGCTCTGCTAAGAAGTTAGTGATCAAGAACTTTAAAGATAAGCCTAAATTACCAGAAAACTACACA
GATGAAACCTGGCAAAAACTGAAAGAAGCAGTGGAAGCTATTCAGAATAGTACTTCAATTAAGTACAATT
TAGAAGAACTCTACCAGGCTGTAGAAAATCTCTGTTCTTACAAGATTTCTGCAAACTTGTACAAACAGCT
GAGACAGATCTGCGAAGATCACATCAAAGCACAGATTCATCAATTCAGAGAGGATTCATTGGATAGCGTT
CTTTTTTTAAAGAAGATTGATAGATGCTGGCAAAACCATTGCAGACAAATGATCATGATCAGGAGCATTT
TTTTGTTTCTGGATAGAACTTACGTTCTTCAGAATTCAATGCTACCCTCCATTTGGGACATGGGACTGGA
GTTATTTAGGGCTCATATTATAAGTGATCAGAAAGTGCAGAATAAGACAATTGATGGCATTCTTCTCTTG
ATTGAGAGGGAAAGGAATGGTGAAGCAATTGATAGAAGTTTACTTCGAAGCCTTTTAAGCATGCTGTCTG
ATTTGCAAATTTATCAAGATTCTTTTGAACAACGATTTTTGGAAGAAACTAACCGGCTCTATGCAGCTGA
AGGCCAAAAATTAATGCAAGAAAGAGAGGTTCCTGAATATCTACATCATGTTAACAAACGTCTAGAAGAA
GAAGCAGACAGACTTATTACTTACTTAGATCAGACCACCCAGAAGTCATTAATTGCTACTGTAGAAAAAC
AACTTCTAGGTGAACACTTAACAGCAATTCTTCAGAAAGGTTTAAATAACCTCCTTGATGAAAACCGAAT
TCAAGATTTGTCTCTTCTGTATCAGCTCTTCAGTAGAGTTCGAGGTGGAGTTCAGGTTCTTTTGCAGCAG
TGGATCGAATATATCAAGGCATTTGGCAGCACTATTGTAATTAATCCTGAAAAAGATAAAACCATGGTTC
AAGAATTGCTGGATTTTAAAGATAAGGTTGACCATATAATTGATATCTGCTTTCTGAAGAATGAGAAATT
TATCAATGCCATGAAAGAAGCATTTGAAACGTTCATTAACAAAAGACCAAATAAACCAGCTGAACTTATA
GCTAAGTATGTAGATTCAAAACTTCGTGCAGGCAACAAAGAAGCTACAGATGAAGAACTTGAGAAAATGT
TGGATAAAATTATGATCATATTTAGATTTATCTATGGCAAGGATGTTTTTGAGGCCTTCTATAAGAAAGA
TTTAGCCAAGCGCCTGTTAGTCGGAAAGAGTGCATCTGTAGATGCTGAAAAATCAATGCTGTCCAAACTT
AAACATGAATGCGGAGCTGCTTTCACCAGCAAACTTGAAGGAATGTTTAAAGACATGGAACTTTCTAAAG
ACATCATGATTCAGTTCAAACAGTATATGCAGAATCAGAATGTTCCGGGAAATATTGAGTTAACTGTGAA
TATCCTGACAATGGGCTATTGGCCGACATATGTGCCTATGGAAGTTCATTTACCACCAGAGATGGTAAAA
CTTCAGGAGATTTTCAAGACATTTTACCTAGGCAAACATAGTGGCAGGAAACTTCAGTGGCAGTCAACCC
TAGGACACTGTGTGTTAAAAGCAGAATTTAAAGAGGGTAAAAAGGAACTCCAGGTCTCTCTTTTTCAAAC
ACTGGTGCTGCTAATGTTTAATGAGGGAGAGGAGTTCAGTTTAGAAGAGATCAAGCAGGCAACTGGAATA
GAGGATGGAGAGTTAAGGAGAACACTGCAGTCATTAGCCTGTGGCAAAGCTAGAGTTCTGGCGAAAAATC
CAAAGGGCAAAGACATTGAAGATGGTGACAAGTTCATTTGTAATGATGATTTCAAACATAAACTTTTCAG
GATAAAGATCAATCAAATCCAGATGAAAGAAACGGTTGAAGAACAAGCAAGCACTACAGAAAGAGTATTT
CAAGACAGACAGTATCAAATTGATGCTGCAATTGTTCGAATTATGAAGATGAGAAAGACACTTAGCCACA
ATCTCCTTGTTTCAGAAGTGTACAACCAGTTGAAATTTCCAGTAAAGCCTGCTGATCTTAAGAAGAGAAT
AGAATCTTTAATTGACCGGGACTACATGGAAAGAGATAAAGAAAATCCAAACCAGTACAACTATATTGCA
TAGGGTACCAGTCGACTCTAGAGGATCCCGGGTGGCATCCCTGTGACCCCTCCCCAGTGCCTCTCCTGGC
CCTGGAAGTTGCCACTCCAGTGCCCACCAGCCTTGTCCTAATAAAATTAAGTTGCATCATTTTGTCTGAC
TAGGTGTCCTTCTATAATATTATGGGGTGGAGGGGGGTGGTATGGAGCAAGGGGCAAGTTGGGAAGACAA
CCTGTAGGGCCTGCGGGGTCTATTGGGAACCAAGCTGGAGTGCAGTGGCACAATCTTGGCTCACTGCAAT
CTCCGCCTCCTGGGTTCAAGCGATTCTCCTGCCTCAGCCTCCCGAGTTGTTGGGATTCCAGGCATGCATG
ACCAGGCTCAGCTAATTTTTGTTTTTTTGGTAGAGACGGGGTTTCACCATATTGGCCAGGCTGGTCTCCA
ACTCCTAATCTCAGGTGATCTACCCACCTTGGCCTCCCAAATTGCTGGGATTACAGGCGTGAACCACTGC
TCCCTTCCCTGTCCTTCTGATTTTAAAATAACTATACCAGCAGGAGGACGTCCAGACACAGCATAGGCTA
CCTGGCCATGCCCAACCGGTGGGACATTTGAGTTGCTTGCTTGGCACTGTCCTCTCATGCGTTGGGTCCA
CTCAGTAGATGCCTGTTGAATTGGGTACGCGGCCAGCTTGGCTGTGGAATGTGTGTCAGTTAGGGTGTGG
AAAGTCCCCAGGCTCCCCAGCAGGCAGAAGTATGCAAAGCATGCATCTCAATTAGTCAGCAACCAGGTGT
GGAAAGTCCCCAGGCTCCCCAGCAGGCAGAAGTATGCAAAGCATGCATCTCAATTAGTCAGCAACCATAG
TCCCGCCCCTAACTCCGCCCATCCCGCCCCTAACTCCGCCCAGTTCCGCCCATTCTCCGCCCCATGGCTG
ACTAATTTTTTTTATTTATGCAGAGGCCGAGGCCGCCTCGGCCTCTGAGCTATTCCAGAAGTAGTGAGGA
GGCTTTTTTGGAGGCCTAGGCTTTTGCAAAAAGCTCCTCGAGGAACTGAAAAACCAGAAAGTTAATTCCC
TATAGTGAGTCGTATTAAATTCGTAATCATGTCATAGCTGTTTCCTGTGTGAAATTGTTATCCGCTCACA
ATTCCACACAACATACGAGCCGGAAGCATAAAGTGTAAAGCCTGGGGTGCCTAATGAGTGAGCTAACTCA
CATTAATTGCGTTGCGCTCACTGCCCGCTTTCCAGTCGGGAAACCTGTCGTGCCAGCTGCATTAATGAAT
CGGCCAACGCGCGGAGAGAGGCGGTTTGCGTATTGGGCGCTCTTCCGCTTCCTCGCTCACTGACTCGCTG
CGCTCGGTCGTTCGGCTGCGGCGAGCGGTATCAGCTCACTCAAAGGCGGTAATACGGTTATCCACAGAAT
CAGGGGATAACGCAGGAAAGAACATGTGAGCAAAAGGCCAGCAAAAGGCCAGGAACCGTAAAAAGGCCGC
GTTGCTGGCGTTTTTCCATAGGCTCCGCCCCCCTGACGAGCATCACAAAAATCGACGCTCAAGTCAGAGG
TGGCGAAACCCGACAGGACTATAAAGATACCAGGCGTTTCCCCCTGGAAGCTCCCTCGTGCGCTCTCCTG
TTCCGACCCTGCCGCTTACCGGATACCTGTCCGCCTTTCTCCCTTCGGGAAGCGTGGCGCTTTCTCATAG
CTCACGCTGTAGGTATCTCAGTTCGGTGTAGGTCGTTCGCTCCAAGCTGGGCTGTGTGCACGAACCCCCC
GTTCAGCCCGACCGCTGCGCCTTATCCGGTAACTATCGTCTTGAGTCCAACCCGGTAAGACACGACTTAT
CGCCACTGGCAGCAGCCACTGGTAACAGGATTAGCAGAGCGAGGTATGTAGGCGGTGCTACAGAGTTCTT
GAAGTGGTGGCCTAACTACGGCTACACTAGAAGAACAGTATTTGGTATCTGCGCTCTGCTGAAGCCAGTT
ACCTTCGGAAAAAGAGTTGGTAGCTCTTGATCCGGCAAACAAACCACCGCTGGTAGCGGTGGTTTTTTTG
TTTGCAAGCAGCAGATTACGCGCAGAAAAAAAGGATCTCAAGAAGATCCTTTGATCTTTTCTACGGGGTC
TGACGCTCAGTGGAACGAAAACTCACGTTAAGGGATTTTGGTCATGAGATTATCAAAAAGGATCTTCACC
TAGATCCTTTTAAATTAAAAATGAAGTTTTAAATCAATCTAAAGTATATATGAGTAAACTTGGTCTGACA
GTTACCAATGCTTAATCAGTGAGGCACCTATCTCAGCGATCTGTCTATTTCGTTCATCCATAGTTGCCTG
ACTCCCCGTCGTGTAGATAACTACGATACGGGAGGGCTTACCATCTGGCCCCAGTGCTGCAATGATACCG
CGAGACCCACGCTCACCGGCTCCAGATTTATCAGCAATAAACCAGCCAGCCGGAAGGGCCGAGCGCAGAA
GTGGTCCTGCAACTTTATCCGCCTCCATCCAGTCTATTAATTGTTGCCGGGAAGCTAGAGTAAGTAGTTC
GCCAGTTAATAGTTTGCGCAACGTTGTTGCCATTGCTACAGGCATCGTGGTGTCACGCTCGTCGTTTGGT
ATGGCTTCATTCAGCTCCGGTTCCCAACGATCAAGGCGAGTTACATGATCCCCCATGTTGTGCAAAAAAG
CGGTTAGCTCCTTCGGTCCTCCGATCGTTGTCAGAAGTAAGTTGGCCGCAGTGTTATCACTCATGGTTAT
GGCAGCACTGCATAATTCTCTTACTGTCATGCCATCCGTAAGATGCTTTTCTGTGACTGGTGAGTACTCA
ACCAAGTCATTCTGAGAATAGTGTATGCGGCGACCGAGTTGCTCTTGCCCGGCGTCAATACGGGATAATA
CCGCGCCACATAGCAGAACTTTAAAAGTGCTCATCATTGGAAAACGTTCTTCGGGGCGAAAACTCTCAAG
GATCTTACCGCTGTTGAGATCCAGTTCGATGTAACCCACTCGTGCACCCAACTGATCTTCAGCATCTTTT
ACTTTCACCAGCGTTTCTGGGTGAGCAAAAACAGGAAGGCAAAATGCCGCAAAAAAGGGAATAAGGGCGA
CACGGAAATGTTGAATACTCATACTCTTCCTTTTTCAATATTATTGAAGCATTTATCAGGGTTATTGTCT
CATGAGCGGATACATATTTGAATGTATTTAGAAAAATAAACAAATAGGGGTTCCGCGCACATTTCCCCGA
AAAGTGCCACCTG
[124 nt withheld, positions 6664-6787]
C
[91 nt withheld, positions 6789-6879]
A
[49 nt withheld, positions 6881-6929]
CCTTTGACGTTGGAGTCCACGTTCTTT
[37 nt withheld, positions 6957-6993]
ACCCTATCTCGGTCTATTCTTTTGATTTATAAGGGATTTTGCCGATTTCGGCCTATTGGTTAAAAAATGA
GCTGATTTAACAAAAATTTAACGCGAATTTTAACAAAATATTAACGCTTACAATTTCCATTCGCCATTCA
GGCTGCGCAACTGTTGGGAAGGGCGATCGGTGCGGGCCTCTTCGCTATTACGCCAGCTGGCGAAAGGGGG
ATGTGCTGCAAGGCGATTAAGTTGGGTAACGCCAGGGTTTTCCCAGTCACGACGTTGTAAAACGACGGCC
AGTGCCAAGCTGATCTATACATTGAATCAATATTGGCAATTAGCCATATTAGTCATTGGTTATATAGCAT
AAATCAATATTGGCTATTGGCCATTGCATACGTTGTATCTATATCATAATATGTACATTTATATTGGCTC
ATGTCCAATATGACCGCCATGTT
