Features (pLannotate 1.2.2; 17 found; start..end, strand, type, name):
      1..380     +  enhancer       CMV enhancer: human cytomegalovirus immediate early enhancer
    382..581     +  promoter       CMV promoter: human cytomegalovirus (CMV) immediate early promoter
    614..679     +  CDS            3xFLAG: three tandem FLAG® epitope tags, followed by an enterokinase cleavage site
    691..3429    +  CDS            CUL4B: CUL4B_HUMAN - Also known as KIAA0695. Experimental evidence at protein level: Swiss-Prot protein existence level 1. Core component of multiple cullin-RING-based E3 ubiquitin- protein ligase complexes which mediate the ubiquitination and subsequent proteasomal degradation of target proteins. The functional specificity of the E3 ubiquitin-protein ligase complex depends on the variable substrate recognition subunit. CUL4B may act within the complex as a scaffold protein, contributing to catalysis through positioning of the substrate and the ubiquitin-conjugating enzyme. Plays a role as part of th
   3440..3458    -  misc_feature   MCS (fragment): pUC18/19 multiple cloning site
   3459..4081    +  polyA_signal   hGH poly(A) signal: human growth hormone polyadenylation signal
   4110..4439    +  promoter       SV40 promoter: SV40 enhancer and early promoter
   4478..4496    -  promoter       T7 promoter: promoter for bacteriophage T7 RNA polymerase
   4534..4550    -  protein_bind   lac operator: The lac repressor binds to the lac operator to inhibit transcription in E. coli. This inhibition can be relieved by adding lactose or isopropyl-β-D-thiogalactopyranoside (IPTG). lac repressor encoded by lacI
   4558..4588    -  promoter       lac promoter: promoter for the E. coli lac operon
   4603..4624    -  protein_bind   CAP binding site: CAP binding activates transcription in the presence of cAMP. E. coli catabolite activator protein
   4637..4729    -  CDS            lacI (fragment): lac repressor; lacI; The lac repressor binds to the lac operator to inhibit transcription in E. coli. This inhibition can be relieved by adding lactose or isopropyl-β-D-thiogalactopyranoside (IPTG).
   4912..5500    -  rep_origin     ori: high-copy-number ColE1/pMB1/pBR322/pUC origin of replication
   5671..6531    -  CDS            AmpR: β-lactamase; bla; confers resistance to ampicillin, carbenicillin, and related antibiotics
   6532..6636    -  promoter       AmpR promoter: bla
   6663..7091    +  rep_origin     f1 ori (sequence partly withheld): f1 bacteriophage origin of replication; arrow indicates direction of (+) strand synthesis
   7122..7276    -  CDS            lacZα (fragment): LacZα fragment of β-galactosidase; lacZ fragment
>Addgene plasmid #155023 | 3xFLAG-CUL4B-pCMV7.1 Sequencing Result | analyzer sequence | sequence record 311402
GACATTGATTATTGACTAGTTATTAATAGTAATCAATTACGGGGTCATTAGTTCATAGCCCATATATGGA
GTTCCGCGTTACATAACTTACGGTAAATGGCCCGCCTGGCTGACCGCCCAACGACCCCCGCCCATTGACG
TCAATAATGACGTATGTTCCCATAGTAACGCCAATAGGGACTTTCCATTGACGTCAATGGGTGGAGTATT
TACGGTAAACTGCCCACTTGGCAGTACATCAAGTGTATCATATGCCAAGTCCGCCCCCTATTGACGTCAA
TGACGGTAAATGGCCCGCCTGGCATTATGCCCAGTACATGACCTTACGGGACTTTCCTACTTGGCAGTAC
ATCTACGTATTAGTCATCGCTATTACCATGGTGATGCGGTTTTGGCAGTACACCAATGGGCGTGGATAGC
GGTTTGACTCACGGGGATTTCCAAGTCTCCACCCCATTGACGTCAATGGGAGTTTGTTTTGGCACCAAAA
TCAACGGGACTTTCCAAAATGTCGTAATAACCCCGCCCCGTTGACGCAAATGGGCGGTAGGCGTGTACGG
TGGGAGGTCTATATAAGCAGAGCTCGTTTAGTGAACCGTCAGAATTAACCATGGACTACAAAGACCATGA
CGGTGATTATAAAGATCATGACATCGATTACAAGGATGACGATGACAAGCTTGCGGCCGCATGATGTCAC
AGTCATCTGGATCAGGAGATGGGAATGATGATGAGGCTACTACCTCTAAAGACGGTGGTTTTTCTTCCCC
CAGTCCCTCAGCTGCTGCTGCTGCTCAGGAGGTCAGATCTGCCACTGATGGTAATACCAGCACCACTCCG
CCCACCTCTGCCAAGAAGAGAAAGTTAAACAGCAGCAGCAGTAGCAGCAGTAACAGTAGTAACGAGAGAG
AAGACTTTGATTCCACCTCTTCCTCCTCTTCCACTCCTCCTTTACAACCCAGGGATTCGGCATCCCCTTC
AACCTCGTCCTTCTGCCTGGGGGTTTCAGTGGCTGCTTCCAGCCACGTACCGATACAGAAGAAGCTGCGT
TTTGAAGACACCCTGGAGTTTGTAGGGTTTGATGCGAAGATGGCTGAGGAATCCTCCTCCTCCTCCTCCT
CATCTTCACCAACTGCTGCAACATCTCAGCAGCAGCAACTTAAAAATAAGAGTATATTAATCTCTTCTGT
GGCTTCGGTGCATCATGCAAACGGCCTAGCCAAATCTTCTACCACCGTCTCTAGCTTTGCTAACAGCAAA
CCTGGCTCTGCTAAGAAGTTAGTGATCAAGAACTTTAAAGATAAGCCTAAATTACCAGAAAACTACACAG
ATGAAACCTGGCAAAAACTGAAAGAAGCAGTGGAAGCTATTCAGAATAGTACTTCAATTAAGTACAATTT
AGAAGAACTCTACCAGGCTGTAGAAAATCTCTGTTCTTACAAGATTTCTGCAAACTTGTACAAACAGCTG
AGACAGATCTGCGAAGATCACATCAAAGCACAGATTCATCAATTCAGAGAGGATTCATTGGATAGCGTTC
TTTTTTTAAAGAAGATTGATAGATGCTGGCAAAACCATTGCAGACAAATGATCATGATCAGGAGCATTTT
TTTGTTTCTGGATAGAACTTACGTTCTTCAGAATTCAATGCTACCCTCCATTTGGGACATGGGACTGGAG
TTATTTAGGGCTCATATTATAAGTGATCAGAAAGTGCAGAATAAGACAATTGATGGCATTCTTCTCTTGA
TTGAGAGGGAAAGGAATGGTGAAGCAATTGATAGAAGTTTACTTCGAAGCCTTTTAAGCATGCTGTCTGA
TTTGCAAATTTATCAAGATTCTTTTGAACAACGATTTTTGGAAGAAACTAACCGGCTCTATGCAGCTGAA
GGCCAAAAATTAATGCAAGAAAGAGAGGTTCCTGAATATCTACATCATGTTAACAAACGTCTAGAAGAAG
AAGCAGACAGACTTATTACTTACTTAGATCAGACCACCCAGAAGTCATTAATTGCTACTGTAGAAAAACA
ACTTCTAGGTGAACACTTAACAGCAATTCTTCAGAAAGGTTTAAATAACCTCCTTGATGAAAACCGAATT
CAAGATTTGTCTCTTCTGTATCAGCTCTTCAGTAGAGTTCGAGGTGGAGTTCAGGTTCTTTTGCAGCAGT
GGATCGAATATATCAAGGCATTTGGCAGCACTATTGTAATTAATCCTGAAAAAGATAAAACCATGGTTCA
AGAATTGCTGGATTTTAAAGATAAGGTTGACCATATAATTGATATCTGCTTTCTGAAGAATGAGAAATTT
ATCAATGCCATGAAAGAAGCATTTGAAACGTTCATTAACAAAAGACCAAATAAACCAGCTGAACTTATAG
CTAAGTATGTAGATTCAAAACTTCGTGCAGGCAACAAAGAAGCTACAGATGAAGAACTTGAGAAAATGTT
GGATAAAATTATGATCATATTTAGATTTATCTATGGCAAGGATGTTTTTGAGGCCTTCTATAAGAAAGAT
TTAGCCAAGCGCCTGTTAGTCGGAAAGAGTGCATCTGTAGATGCTGAAAAATCAATGCTGTCCAAACTTA
AACATGAATGCGGAGCTGCTTTCACCAGCAAACTTGAAGGAATGTTTAAAGACATGGAACTTTCTAAAGA
CATCATGATTCAGTTCAAACAGTATATGCAGAATCAGAATGTTCCGGGAAATATTGAGTTAACTGTGAAT
ATCCTGACAATGGGCTATTGGCCGACATATGTGCCTATGGAAGTTCATTTACCACCAGAGATGGTAAAAC
TTCAGGAGATTTTCAAGACATTTTACCTAGGCAAACATAGTGGCAGGAAACTTCAGTGGCAGTCAACCCT
AGGACACTGTGTGTTAAAAGCAGAATTTAAAGAGGGTAAAAAGGAACTCCAGGTCTCTCTTTTTCAAACA
CTGGTGCTGCTAATGTTTAATGAGGGAGAGGAGTTCAGTTTAGAAGAGATCAAGCAGGCAACTGGAATAG
AGGATGGAGAGTTAAGGAGAACACTGCAGTCATTAGCCTGTGGCAAAGCTAGAGTTCTGGCGAAAAATCC
AAAGGGCAAAGACATTGAAGATGGTGACAAGTTCATTTGTAATGATGATTTCAAACATAAACTTTTCAGG
ATAAAGATCAATCAAATCCAGATGAAAGAAACGGTTGAAGAACAAGCAAGCACTACAGAAAGAGTATTTC
AAGACAGACAGTATCAAATTGATGCTGCAATTGTTCGAATTATGAAGATGAGAAAGACACTTAGCCACAA
TCTCCTTGTTTCAGAAGTGTACAACCAGTTGAAATTTCCAGTAAAGCCTGCTGATCTTAAGAAGAGAATA
GAATCTTTAATTGACCGGGACTACATGGAAAGAGATAAAGAAAATCCAAACCAGTACAACTATATTGCAT
AGGGTACCAGTCGACTCTAGAGGATCCCGGGTGGCATCCCTGTGACCCCTCCCCAGTGCCTCTCCTGGCC
CTGGAAGTTGCCACTCCAGTGCCCACCAGCCTTGTCCTAATAAAATTAAGTTGCATCATTTTGTCTGACT
AGGTGTCCTTCTATAATATTATGGGGTGGAGGGGGGTGGTATGGAGCAAGGGGCAAGTTGGGAAGACAAC
CTGTAGGGCCTGCGGGGTCTATTGGGAACCAAGCTGGAGTGCAGTGGCACAATCTTGGCTCACTGCAATC
TCCGCCTCCTGGGTTCAAGCGATTCTCCTGCCTCAGCCTCCCGAGTTGTTGGGATTCCAGGCATGCATGA
CCAGGCTCAGCTAATTTTTGTTTTTTTGGTAGAGACGGGGTTTCACCATATTGGCCAGGCTGGTCTCCAA
CTCCTAATCTCAGGTGATCTACCCACCTTGGCCTCCCAAATTGCTGGGATTACAGGCGTGAACCACTGCT
CCCTTCCCTGTCCTTCTGATTTTAAAATAACTATACCAGCAGGAGGACGTCCAGACACAGCATAGGCTAC
CTGGCCATGCCCAACCGGTGGGACATTTGAGTTGCTTGCTTGGCACTGTCCTCTCATGCGTTGGGTCCAC
TCAGTAGATGCCTGTTGAATTGGGTACGCGGCCAGCTTGGCTGTGGAATGTGTGTCAGTTAGGGTGTGGA
AAGTCCCCAGGCTCCCCAGCAGGCAGAAGTATGCAAAGCATGCATCTCAATTAGTCAGCAACCAGGTGTG
GAAAGTCCCCAGGCTCCCCAGCAGGCAGAAGTATGCAAAGCATGCATCTCAATTAGTCAGCAACCATAGT
CCCGCCCCTAACTCCGCCCATCCCGCCCCTAACTCCGCCCAGTTCCGCCCATTCTCCGCCCCATGGCTGA
CTAATTTTTTTTATTTATGCAGAGGCCGAGGCCGCCTCGGCCTCTGAGCTATTCCAGAAGTAGTGAGGAG
GCTTTTTTGGAGGCCTAGGCTTTTGCAAAAAGCTCCTCGAGGAACTGAAAAACCAGAAAGTTAATTCCCT
ATAGTGAGTCGTATTAAATTCGTAATCATGTCATAGCTGTTTCCTGTGTGAAATTGTTATCCGCTCACAA
TTCCACACAACATACGAGCCGGAAGCATAAAGTGTAAAGCCTGGGGTGCCTAATGAGTGAGCTAACTCAC
ATTAATTGCGTTGCGCTCACTGCCCGCTTTCCAGTCGGGAAACCTGTCGTGCCAGCTGCATTAATGAATC
GGCCAACGCGCGGGGAGAGGCGGTTTGCGTATTGGGCGCTCTTCCGCTTCCTCGCTCACTGACTCGCTGC
GCTCGGTCGTTCGGCTGCGGCGAGCGGTATCAGCTCACTCAAAGGCGGTAATACGGTTATCCACAGAATC
AGGGGATAACGCAGGAAAGAACATGTGAGCAAAAGGCCAGCAAAAGGCCAGGAACCGTAAAAAGGCCGCG
TTGCTGGCGTTTTTCCATAGGCTCCGCCCCCCTGACGAGCATCACAAAAATCGACGCTCAAGTCAGAGGT
GGCGAAACCCGACAGGACTATAAAGATACCAGGCGTTTCCCCCTGGAAGCTCCCTCGTGCGCTCTCCTGT
TCCGACCCTGCCGCTTACCGGATACCTGTCCGCCTTTCTCCCTTCGGGAAGCGTGGCGCTTTCTCATAGC
TCACGCTGTAGGTATCTCAGTTCGGTGTAGGTCGTTCGCTCCAAGCTGGGCTGTGTGCACGAACCCCCCG
TTCAGCCCGACCGCTGCGCCTTATCCGGTAACTATCGTCTTGAGTCCAACCCGGTAAGACACGACTTATC
GCCACTGGCAGCAGCCACTGGTAACAGGATTAGCAGAGCGAGGTATGTAGGCGGTGCTACAGAGTTCTTG
AAGTGGTGGCCTAACTACGGCTACACTAGAAGAACAGTATTTGGTATCTGCGCTCTGCTGAAGCCAGTTA
CCTTCGGAAAAAGAGTTGGTAGCTCTTGATCCGGCAAACAAACCACCGCTGGTAGCGGTGGTTTTTTTGT
TTGCAAGCAGCAGATTACGCGCAGAAAAAAAGGATCTCAAGAAGATCCTTTGATCTTTTCTACGGGGTCT
GACGCTCAGTGGAACGAAAACTCACGTTAAGGGATTTTGGTCATGAGATTATCAAAAAGGATCTTCACCT
AGATCCTTTTAAATTAAAAATGAAGTTTTAAATCAATCTAAAGTATATATGAGTAAACTTGGTCTGACAG
TTACCAATGCTTAATCAGTGAGGCACCTATCTCAGCGATCTGTCTATTTCGTTCATCCATAGTTGCCTGA
CTCCCCGTCGTGTAGATAACTACGATACGGGAGGGCTTACCATCTGGCCCCAGTGCTGCAATGATACCGC
GAGACCCACGCTCACCGGCTCCAGATTTATCAGCAATAAACCAGCCAGCCGGAAGGGCCGAGCGCAGAAG
TGGTCCTGCAACTTTATCCGCCTCCATCCAGTCTATTAATTGTTGCCGGGAAGCTAGAGTAAGTAGTTCG
CCAGTTAATAGTTTGCGCAACGTTGTTGCCATTGCTACAGGCATCGTGGTGTCACGCTCGTCGTTTGGTA
TGGCTTCATTCAGCTCCGGTTCCCAACGATCAAGGCGAGTTACATGATCCCCCATGTTGTGCAAAAAAGC
GGTTAGCTCCTTCGGTCCTCCGATCGTTGTCAGAAGTAAGTTGGCCGCAGTGTTATCACTCATGGTTATG
GCAGCACTGCATAATTCTCTTACTGTCATGCCATCCGTAAGATGCTTTTCTGTGACTGGTGAGTACTCAA
CCAAGTCATTCTGAGAATAGTGTATGCGGCGACCGAGTTGCTCTTGCCCGGCGTCAATACGGGATAATAC
CGCGCCACATAGCAGAACTTTAAAAGTGCTCATCATTGGAAAACGTTCTTCGGGGCGAAAACTCTCAAGG
ATCTTACCGCTGTTGAGATCCAGTTCGATGTAACCCACTCGTGCACCCAACTGATCTTCAGCATCTTTTA
CTTTCACCAGCGTTTCTGGGTGAGCAAAAACAGGAAGGCAAAATGCCGCAAAAAAGGGAATAAGGGCGAC
ACGGAAATGTTGAATACTCATACTCTTCCTTTTTCAATATTATTGAAGCATTTATCAGGGTTATTGTCTC
ATGAGCGGATACATATTTGAATGTATTTAGAAAAATAAACAAATAGGGGTTCCGCGCACATTTCCCCGAA
AAGTGCCACCTG
[124 nt withheld, positions 6663-6786]
C
[91 nt withheld, positions 6788-6878]
A
[49 nt withheld, positions 6880-6928]
CCTTTGACGTTGGAGTCCACGTTCTTT
[37 nt withheld, positions 6956-6992]
ACCCTATCTCGGTCTATTCTTTTGATTTATAAGGGATTTTGCCGATTTCGGCCTATTGGTTAAAAAATGA
GCTGATTTAACAAAAATTTAACGCGAATTTTAACAAAATATTAACGCTTACAATTTCCATTCGCCATTCA
GGCTGCGCAACTGTTGGGAAGGGCGATCGGTGCGGGCCTCTTCGCTATTACGCCAGCTGGCGAAAGGGGG
ATGTGCTGCAAGGCGATTAAGTTGGGTAACGCCAGGGTTTTCCCAGTCACGACGTTGTAAAACGACGGCC
AGTGCCAAGCTGATCTATACATTGAATCAATATTGGCAATTAGCCATATTAGTCATTGGTTATATAGCAT
AAATCAATATTGGCTATTGGCCATTGCATACGTTGTATCTATATCATAATATGTACATTTATATTGGCTC
ATGTCCAATATGACCGCCATGTT
